Addgene plasmid #108207: pS1R
Purpose: Expresses SsoPCNA1-PdR fusion protein in E. coli
Depositing lab: Teruyuki Nagamune. Depositing organization: The University of Tokyo. Publication: A Stable Artificial Multienzymatic Complex Using a Heterotrimeric Protein From Metallosphaera sedula. Iwata F, Hirakawa H, Nagamune T. Biotechnol J. 2018 Nov;13(11):e1700662. doi: 10.1002/biot.201700662. Epub 2018 Apr 30. PubMed 29663675.
Backbone
  Vector backbone: pET-28b(+)
  Backbone manufacturer: Merck Millipore
  Backbone size w/o insert (bp): 5330
  Total vector size (bp): 7358
  Vector type: Bacterial Expression
Growth in bacteria
  Bacterial resistance: Kanamycin, 50 μg/mL
  Growth temperature: 37°C
  Growth strain: DH5alpha
  Growth instructions: Supplement with 1% glucose is recommended to suppress leaky expression.
  Copy number: Low Copy
Gene/Insert
  Gene/Insert name: SsoPCNA1-PdR fusion protein
  Species: Synthetic; Pseudomonas putida, Sulfolobus solfataricus P2
  Insert size (bp): 2028
  Promoter: T7 promoter
  Tag / fusion protein: His6 tag (N terminal on backbone)
  Cloning method: Restriction Enzyme; 5′ cloning site NdeI (not destroyed); 3′ cloning site BamHI (not destroyed)
  Sequencing primers: 5′ T7; 3′ T7 Terminal
Terms and licenses: Academic/Nonprofit Terms; Industry Terms: Not Available to Industry
How to cite: pS1R was a gift from Teruyuki Nagamune (Addgene plasmid # 108207 ; http://n2t.net/addgene:108207 ; RRID:Addgene_108207)
