[The description below was written by a language model from this plasmid's Addgene catalogue record and pLannotate feature annotations shown in this document.]
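Description:
pS1R is a bacterial expression plasmid built on the pET-28b(+) backbone that produces a synthetic fusion of Sulfolobus solfataricus PCNA1 (SsoPCNA1, the pcn1 sliding-clamp subunit) and Pseudomonas putida putidaredoxin reductase (PdR, the camA flavoprotein) in E. coli. The roughly 2 kb insert sits between the NdeI and BamHI sites, with PCNA1 at the N-terminal end followed, after a short gap, by the reductase. Transcription is driven by the T7 promoter, which is placed under a lac operator and followed by the T7 gene 10 ribosome binding site. A T7 terminator closes the unit. The backbone supplies an N-terminal His6 tag and a thrombin cleavage site upstream of the fusion. A second His-tag annotation lies downstream of the insert; whether it is translated depends on a stop codon that the record does not describe.

The plasmid carries a kanamycin resistance gene and a pBR322-type origin accompanied by bom and rop, consistent with its listing as low copy, plus an f1 origin. A lacI gene under its own promoter provides the repressor that holds the T7/lac promoter off until it is induced with IPTG in a host expressing T7 RNA polymerase. The short tetracycline-resistance, AmpR promoter, SET1 and capTEV hits in the annotation appear to be partial matches to backbone sequence rather than functional parts.

PCNA1 is one subunit of a heterotrimeric ring, and PdR passes electrons from NADH via putidaredoxin to cytochrome P450cam. The fusion therefore appears intended to tether the reductase to a PCNA scaffold, in line with the associated work on artificial multienzyme complexes.
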