Features (pLannotate 1.2.2; 22 found; start..end, strand, type, name):
      1..19      +  promoter       T7 promoter: promoter for bacteriophage T7 RNA polymerase
     20..44      +  protein_bind   lac operator: The lac repressor binds to the lac operator to inhibit transcription in E. coli. This inhibition can be relieved by adding lactose or isopropyl-β-D-thiogalactopyranoside (IPTG). lac repressor encoded by lacI
     59..81      +  RBS            RBS: efficient ribosome binding site from bacteriophage T7 gene 10 (Olins and Rangwala, 1989)
    100..116     +  CDS            capTEV™ (fragment): composite tag for in vivo biotinylation, TEV protease cleavage, and 6xHis tagging
    127..144     +  CDS            thrombin site: thrombin recognition and cleavage site
    148..894     +  CDS            pcn1: PCNA1_SACS2 - Also known as pcnA-like. Experimental evidence at protein level: Swiss-Prot protein existence level 1. One of the sliding clamp subunits that acts as a moving platform for DNA processing. Responsible for tethering the catalytic subunit of DNA polymerase to DNA during high-speed replication. Heterotrimer stimulates the Holliday junction resolvase Hjc. DNA polymerase I, DNA ligase and the flap endonuclease may be constitutively associated with the PCNA heterotrimer forming a scanning complex able to couple DNA synthesis and Okazaki fragment maturation. From Saccharolobus solfataric
    904..2169    +  CDS            camA: CAMA_PSEPU - Experimental evidence at protein level: Swiss-Prot protein existence level 1. The oxidation of camphor by cytochrome P450-CAM CamC requires the participation of the flavoprotein, putidaredoxin reductase CamA, and the iron-sulfur protein, putidaredoxin CamB, to mediate the transfer of electrons from NADH to P450 for oxygen activation. From Pseudomonas putida (Arthrobacter siderocapsulatus).
   2219..2236    +  CDS            9xHis (fragment): 9xHis affinity tag
   2246..2295    +  CDS            SET1 (fragment): solubility-enhancement tag derived from T7 phage gene 10B
   2303..2350    +  terminator     T7 terminator: transcription terminator for bacteriophage T7 RNA polymerase
   2387..2815    +  rep_origin     f1 ori (sequence partly withheld): f1 bacteriophage origin of replication; arrow indicates direction of (+) strand synthesis
   2868..2925    +  promoter       AmpR promoter (fragment): bla
   2934..3749    -  CDS            KanR: aminoglycoside phosphotransferase; aph(3')-Ia; confers resistance to kanamycin in bacteria or G418 (Geneticin®) in eukaryotes
   3871..4459    +  rep_origin     ori: high-copy-number ColE1/pMB1/pBR322/pUC origin of replication
   4645..4784    -  misc_feature   bom: basis of mobility region from pBR322
   4886..5077    -  CDS            rop: Rop protein, which maintains plasmids at low copy number; rop
   5094..5474    +  CDS            YPB1_ECOLX: Protein predicted: Swiss-Prot protein existence level 4. From Escherichia coli.
   5546..5837    -  CDS            TcR (fragment): tetracycline efflux protein; tet; confers resistance to tetracycline
   5852..5873    -  protein_bind   CAP binding site: CAP binding activates transcription in the presence of cAMP. E. coli catabolite activator protein
   5886..6968    -  CDS            lacI: lac repressor; lacI; The lac repressor binds to the lac operator to inhibit transcription in E. coli. This inhibition can be relieved by adding lactose or isopropyl-β-D-thiogalactopyranoside (IPTG).
   6969..7046    -  promoter       lacI promoter: lacI
   7054..7333    -  CDS            TcR (fragment): tetracycline efflux protein; tet; confers resistance to tetracycline
>Addgene plasmid #108207 | pS1R | addgene full sequence | sequence record 208655 | Addgene NGS Result
TAATACGACTCACTATAGGGGAATTGTGAGCGGATAACAATTCCCCTCTAGAAATAATTTTGTTTAACTT
TAAGAAGGAGATATACCATGGGCAGCAGCCATCATCATCATCATCACAGCAGCGGCCTGGTGCCGCGCGG
CAGCCATATGTTTAAAATTGTGTATCCGAACGCCAAAGATTTCTTTAGCTTCATCAACAGCATTACCAAC
GTTACGGATTCTATCATCCTGAACTTCACCGAAGATGGCATCTTCAGTCGTCATCTGACGGAAGATAAAG
TGCTGATGGCAATCATGCGCATTCCGAAAGATGTTCTGTCTGAATACAGTATTGATAGCCCGACCTCTGT
GAAACTGGATGTGAGCTCTGTGAAGAAAATTCTGAGCAAAGCAAGTAGCAAAAAAGCGACGATTGAACTG
ACCGAAACGGATTCTGGCCTGAAAATCATCATCCGTGATGAAAAATCTGGTGCCAAAAGTACCATCTACA
TCAAAGCAGAAAAAGGCCAGGTTGAACAGCTGACGGAACCGAAAGTGAACCTGGCCGTTAATTTTACCAC
GGATGAAAGCGTGCTGAACGTTATCGCGGCCGATGTGACCCTGGTTGGTGAAGAAATGCGTATCAGCACG
GAAGAAGATAAAATCAAAATTGAAGCGGGCGAAGAAGGTAAACGCTATGTGGCCTTTCTGATGAAAGATA
AACCGCTGAAAGAACTGAGCATCGATACCTCTGCCTCTAGTAGCTACAGCGCAGAAATGTTCAAAGATGC
GGTGAAAGGCCTGCGTGGTTTTAGTGCGCCGACGATGGTGTCTTTCGGTGAAAATCTGCCGATGAAAATT
GATGTGGAAGCAGTTAGCGGCGGTCACATGATCTTCTGGATTGCGCCGCGCCTGGGAGGTAGCATGAACG
CAAACGACAACGTGGTGATTGTTGGCACTGGTCTGGCTGGCGTTGAAGTTGCGTTTGGTCTGCGTGCAAG
CGGCTGGGAAGGTAACATCCGCCTGGTGGGTGATGCGACTGTTATTCCGCACCACCTGCCGCCGCTGTCT
AAAGCGTACCTGGCGGGCAAGGCGACTGCGGAGTCTCTGTACCTGCGCACTCCGGATGCTTACGCGGCTC
AGAACATCCAGCTGCTGGGCGGTACCCAGGTTACCGCGATTAACCGTGACCGTCAGCAGGTGATTCTGTC
TGATGGCCGTGCACTGGATTATGATCGTCTGGTGCTGGCAACTGGCGGTCGTCCGCGTCCGCTGCCGGTG
GCTAGCGGCGCTGTTGGTAAAGCAAACAACTTCCGTTATCTGCGTACCCTGGAAGACGCAGAATGCATCC
GTCGCCAGCTGATTGCGGACAACCGTCTGGTTGTTATCGGTGGCGGCTACATCGGTCTGGAGGTTGCTGC
TACTGCGATCAAAGCGAACATGCACGTGACTCTGCTGGACACTGCTGCGCGTGTTCTGGAACGTGTGACT
GCTCCGCCGGTGAGCGCATTCTACGAGCATCTGCACCGCGAAGCTGGTGTGGACATTCGTACTGGTACTC
AGGTTTGCGGCTTTGAAATGTCTACCGATCAGCAGAAAGTTACTGCGGTTCTGTGCGAAGACGGCACTCG
TCTGCCGGCTGATCTGGTTATTGCGGGTATTGGCCTGATCCCGAACTGCGAACTGGCATCCGCAGCGGGC
CTGCAGGTTGACAACGGCATCGTGATCAACGAGCACATGCAGACTAGCGATCCGCTGATTATGGCAGTGG
GCGATTGTGCGCGTTTCCACTCTCAGCTGTATGACCGTTGGGTTCGCATCGAAAGCGTGCCGAACGCGCT
GGAACAGGCGCGTAAAATCGCAGCAATCCTGTGCGGTAAAGTTCCGCGTGACGAGGCGGCTCCGTGGTTT
TGGAGCGACCAGTATGAAATCGGCCTGAAAATGGTGGGCCTGTCCGAAGGTTACGACCGTATCATCGTTC
GTGGCTCTCTGGCGCAGCCGGACTTCTCTGTTTTCTATCTGCAGGGTGATCGCGTTCTGGCAGTTGACAC
TGTGAACCGTCCGGTGGAATTTAACCAGTCTAAACAGATCATTACTGATCGCCTGCCGGTTGAGCCGAAC
CTGCTGGGTGACGAATCTGTGCCGCTGAAGGAGATCATCGCGGCTGCAAAAGCTGAACTGTCTTCTGCGT
GAGGATCCGAATTCGAGCTCCGTCGACAAGCTTGCGGCCGCACTCGAGCACCACCACCACCACCACTGAG
ATCCGGCTGCTAACAAAGCCCGAAAGGAAGCTGAGTTGGCTGCTGCCACCGCTGAGCAATAACTAGCATA
ACCCCTTGGGGCCTCTAAACGGGTCTTGAGGGGTTTTTTGCTGAAAGGAGGAACTATATCCGGATTGGCG
AATGGG
[124 nt withheld, positions 2387-2510]
C
[91 nt withheld, positions 2512-2602]
A
[49 nt withheld, positions 2604-2652]
CCTTTGACGTTGGAGTCCACGTTCTTT
[37 nt withheld, positions 2680-2716]
ACCCTATCTCGGTCTATTCTTTTGATTTATAAGGGATTTTGCCGATTTCGGCCTATTGGTTAAAAAATGA
GCTGATTTAACAAAAATTTAACGCGAATTTTAACAAAATATTAACGCTTACAATTTAGGTGGCACTTTTC
GGGGAAATGTGCGCGGAACCCCTATTTGTTTATTTTTCTAAATACATTCAAATATGTATCCGCTCATGAA
TTAATTCTTAGAAAAACTCATCGAGCATCAAATGAAACTGCAATTTATTCATATCAGGATTATCAATACC
ATATTTTTGAAAAAGCCGTTTCTGTAATGAAGGAGAAAACTCACCGAGGCAGTTCCATAGGATGGCAAGA
TCCTGGTATCGGTCTGCGATTCCGACTCGTCCAACATCAATACAACCTATTAATTTCCCCTCGTCAAAAA
TAAGGTTATCAAGTGAGAAATCACCATGAGTGACGACTGAATCCGGTGAGAATGGCAAAAGTTTATGCAT
TTCTTTCCAGACTTGTTCAACAGGCCAGCCATTACGCTCGTCATCAAAATCACTCGCATCAACCAAACCG
TTATTCATTCGTGATTGCGCCTGAGCGAGACGAAATACGCGATCGCTGTTAAAAGGACAATTACAAACAG
GAATCGAATGCAACCGGCGCAGGAACACTGCCAGCGCATCAACAATATTTTCACCTGAATCAGGATATTC
TTCTAATACCTGGAATGCTGTTTTCCCGGGGATCGCAGTGGTGAGTAACCATGCATCATCAGGAGTACGG
ATAAAATGCTTGATGGTCGGAAGAGGCATAAATTCCGTCAGCCAGTTTAGTCTGACCATCTCATCTGTAA
CATCATTGGCAACGCTACCTTTGCCATGTTTCAGAAACAACTCTGGCGCATCGGGCTTCCCATACAATCG
ATAGATTGTCGCACCTGATTGCCCGACATTATCGCGAGCCCATTTATACCCATATAAATCAGCATCCATG
TTGGAATTTAATCGCGGCCTAGAGCAAGACGTTTCCCGTTGAATATGGCTCATAACACCCCTTGTATTAC
TGTTTATGTAAGCAGACAGTTTTATTGTTCATGACCAAAATCCCTTAACGTGAGTTTTCGTTCCACTGAG
CGTCAGACCCCGTAGAAAAGATCAAAGGATCTTCTTGAGATCCTTTTTTTCTGCGCGTAATCTGCTGCTT
GCAAACAAAAAAACCACCGCTACCAGCGGTGGTTTGTTTGCCGGATCAAGAGCTACCAACTCTTTTTCCG
AAGGTAACTGGCTTCAGCAGAGCGCAGATACCAAATACTGTCCTTCTAGTGTAGCCGTAGTTAGGCCACC
ACTTCAAGAACTCTGTAGCACCGCCTACATACCTCGCTCTGCTAATCCTGTTACCAGTGGCTGCTGCCAG
TGGCGATAAGTCGTGTCTTACCGGGTTGGACTCAAGACGATAGTTACCGGATAAGGCGCAGCGGTCGGGC
TGAACGGGGGGTTCGTGCACACAGCCCAGCTTGGAGCGAACGACCTACACCGAACTGAGATACCTACAGC
GTGAGCTATGAGAAAGCGCCACGCTTCCCGAAGGGAGAAAGGCGGACAGGTATCCGGTAAGCGGCAGGGT
CGGAACAGGAGAGCGCACGAGGGAGCTTCCAGGGGGAAACGCCTGGTATCTTTATAGTCCTGTCGGGTTT
CGCCACCTCTGACTTGAGCGTCGATTTTTGTGATGCTCGTCAGGGGGGCGGAGCCTATGGAAAAACGCCA
GCAACGCGGCCTTTTTACGGTTCCTGGCCTTTTGCTGGCCTTTTGCTCACATGTTCTTTCCTGCGTTATC
CCCTGATTCTGTGGATAACCGTATTACCGCCTTTGAGTGAGCTGATACCGCTCGCCGCAGCCGAACGACC
GAGCGCAGCGAGTCAGTGAGCGAGGAAGCGGAAGAGCGCCTGATGCGGTATTTTCTCCTTACGCATCTGT
GCGGTATTTCACACCGCAATGGTGCACTCTCAGTACAATCTGCTCTGATGCCGCATAGTTAAGCCAGTAT
ACACTCCGCTATCGCTACGTGACTGGGTCATGGCTGCGCCCCGACACCCGCCAACACCCGCTGACGCGCC
CTGACGGGCTTGTCTGCTCCCGGCATCCGCTTACAGACAAGCTGTGACCGTCTCCGGGAGCTGCATGTGT
CAGAGGTTTTCACCGTCATCACCGAAACGCGCGAGGCAGCTGCGGTAAAGCTCATCAGCGTGGTCGTGAA
GCGATTCACAGATGTCTGCCTGTTCATCCGCGTCCAGCTCGTTGAGTTTCTCCAGAAGCGTTAATGTCTG
GCTTCTGATAAAGCGGGCCATGTTAAGGGCGGTTTTTTCCTGTTTGGTCACTGATGCCTCCGTGTAAGGG
GGATTTCTGTTCATGGGGGTAATGATACCGATGAAACGAGAGAGGATGCTCACGATACGGGTTACTGATG
ATGAACATGCCCGGTTACTGGAACGTTGTGAGGGTAAACAACTGGCGGTATGGATGCGGCGGGACCAGAG
AAAAATCACTCAGGGTCAATGCCAGCGCTTCGTTAATACAGATGTAGGTGTTCCACAGGGTAGCCAGCAG
CATCCTGCGATGCAGATCCGGAACATAATGGTGCAGGGCGCTGACTTCCGCGTTTCCAGACTTTACGAAA
CACGGAAACCGAAGACCATTCATGTTGTTGCTCAGGTCGCAGACGTTTTGCAGCAGCAGTCGCTTCACGT
TCGCTCGCGTATCGGTGATTCATTCTGCTAACCAGTAAGGCAACCCCGCCAGCCTAGCCGGGTCCTCAAC
GACAGGAGCACGATCATGCGCACCCGTGGGGCCGCCATGCCGGCGATAATGGCCTGCTTCTCGCCGAAAC
GTTTGGTGGCGGGACCAGTGACGAAGGCTTGAGCGAGGGCGTGCAAGATTCCGAATACCGCAAGCGACAG
GCCGATCATCGTCGCGCTCCAGCGAAAGCGGTCCTCGCCGAAAATGACCCAGAGCGCTGCCGGCACCTGT
CCTACGAGTTGCATGATAAAGAAGACAGTCATAAGTGCGGCGACGATAGTCATGCCCCGCGCCCACCGGA
AGGAGCTGACTGGGTTGAAGGCTCTCAAGGGCATCGGTCGAGATCCCGGTGCCTAATGAGTGAGCTAACT
TACATTAATTGCGTTGCGCTCACTGCCCGCTTTCCAGTCGGGAAACCTGTCGTGCCAGCTGCATTAATGA
ATCGGCCAACGCGCGGGGAGAGGCGGTTTGCGTATTGGGCGCCAGGGTGGTTTTTCTTTTCACCAGTGAG
ACGGGCAACAGCTGATTGCCCTTCACCGCCTGGCCCTGAGAGAGTTGCAGCAAGCGGTCCACGCTGGTTT
GCCCCAGCAGGCGAAAATCCTGTTTGATGGTGGTTAACGGCGGGATATAACATGAGCTGTCTTCGGTATC
GTCGTATCCCACTACCGAGATATCCGCACCAACGCGCAGCCCGGACTCGGTAATGGCGCGCATTGCGCCC
AGCGCCATCTGATCGTTGGCAACCAGCATCGCAGTGGGAACGATGCCCTCATTCAGCATTTGCATGGTTT
GTTGAAAACCGGACATGGCACTCCAGTCGCCTTCCCGTTCCGCTATCGGCTGAATTTGATTGCGAGTGAG
ATATTTATGCCAGCCAGCCAGACGCAGACGCGCCGAGACAGAACTTAATGGGCCCGCTAACAGCGCGATT
TGCTGGTGACCCAATGCGACCAGATGCTCCACGCCCAGTCGCGTACCGTCTTCATGGGAGAAAATAATAC
TGTTGATGGGTGTCTGGTCAGAGACATCAAGAAATAACGCCGGAACATTAGTGCAGGCAGCTTCCACAGC
AATGGCATCCTGGTCATCCAGCGGATAGTTAATGATCAGCCCACTGACGCGTTGCGCGAGAAGATTGTGC
ACCGCCGCTTTACAGGCTTCGACGCCGCTTCGTTCTACCATCGACACCACCACGCTGGCACCCAGTTGAT
CGGCGCGAGATTTAATCGCCGCGACAATTTGCGACGGCGCGTGCAGGGCCAGACTGGAGGTGGCAACGCC
AATCAGCAACGACTGTTTGCCCGCCAGTTGTTGTGCCACGCGGTTGGGAATGTAATTCAGCTCCGCCATC
GCCGCTTCCACTTTTTCCCGCGTTTTCGCAGAAACGTGGCTGGCCTGGTTCACCACGCGGGAAACGGTCT
GATAAGAGACACCGGCATACTCTGCGACATCGTATAACGTTACTGGTTTCACATTCACCACCCTGAATTG
ACTCTCTTCCGGGCGCTATCATGCCATACCGCGAAAGGTTTTGCGCCATTCGATGGTGTCCGGGATCTCG
ACGCTCTCCCTTATGCGACTCCTGCATTAGGAAGCAGCCCAGTAGTAGGTTGAGGCCGTTGAGCACCGCC
GCCGCAAGGAATGGTGCATGCAAGGAGATGGCGCCCAACAGTCCCCCGGCCACGGGGCCTGCCACCATAC
CCACGCCGAAACAAGCGCTCATGAGCCCGAAGTGGCGAGCCCGATCTTCCCCATCGGTGATGTCGGCGAT
ATAGGCGCCAGCAACCGCACCTGTGGCGCCGGTGATGCCGGCCACGATGCGTCCGGCGTAGAGGATCGAG
ATCTCGATCCCGCGAAAT
